>Addgene plasmid #16730 | XE242 Mouse CK2alpha CS2p+ | addgene partial sequence | sequence record 53229 | Sp6 5'-ATTTAGGTGACACTATAG-3'
GGGAGCTCGGATCCATGTCGGGACCCGTGCCAAGCAGGGCCAGAGTTTACACAGATGTTAACACACACAG
ACCCCGAGAGTACTGGGATTATGAATCACATGTGGTGGAATGGGGGAATCAAGATGACTATCAGCTTGTT
CGAAAATTAGGTAGGGGCAAATACAGTGAAGTGTTTGAAGCCATCAACATCACAAATAATGAAAAAGTTG
TTGTTAAAATTCTCAAGCCAGTAAAAAAGAAGAAAATTAAGCGTGAAATAAAGATTTTGGAGAATTTGAG
AGGTGGGCCCAACATCATCACACTTGCAGACATTGTAAAAGACCCTGTGTCACGAACCCCTGCCTTGGTT
TTTGAACATGTAAACAACACAGACTTCAAGCAATTGTACCAGACGTTAACAGACTATGACATTCGATTTT
ACATGTATGAAATTCTGAAAGCCCTGGATTATTGTCACAGCATGGGGATTATGCACAGAGATGTGAAACC
CCATAATGTCATGATTGATCATGAGCACAGAAAGCTTCGGCTAATAGACTGGGGTTTAGCTGAGTTTTAC
CATCCAGGCCAAGAGTATAATGTCCGAGTTGCTTCTCGATATTTCAAAGGTCCAGAGCTACTTGTAGATT
ATCAGATGTACGATTATAGTTTGGATATGTGGAGCTTGGGTTGTATGCTGGCCAGTATGATCTTCCGGAA
GGAGCCATTTTTCCATGGACATGACAATTATGATCAGTTGGTGAGGATAGCCAAGGTTCTGGGAACAGAA
GATTTATATGACTATATTGACAAGTAC
