[The description below was written by a language model from this plasmid's Addgene catalogue record.]
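Description:
XE242 Mouse CK2alpha CS2p+ is a Xenopus expression plasmid built on the pCS2P+ backbone (about 4.1 kb without insert). It carries the mouse casein kinase II alpha catalytic subunit (Csnk2a1) as an insert of roughly 1.2 kb. The coding sequence was subcloned from an earlier construct in the same laboratory series into the StuI and XbaI sites of the polylinker; the record does not say whether those sites survived cloning. The plasmid is maintained in E. coli at high copy number under ampicillin selection. No feature table is provided, so elements such as the origin of replication, the eukaryotic promoter and the polyadenylation signal are not individually documented. No epitope tag or reporter fusion is mentioned either.

The depositor's notes show that the main intended use is in vitro synthesis of sense mRNA. The plasmid is linearised downstream of the insert with Asp718, then transcribed from the SP6 promoter that lies upstream of the cloning site, which is also the listed sequencing primer site. In general, CS2-family vectors pair this SP6 promoter with a strong viral promoter and an SV40 polyadenylation signal. The same plasmid can therefore yield synthetic mRNA for microinjection into embryos or drive expression directly after DNA delivery, though these parts are not itemised here. The associated publication concerns Dapper proteins in Wnt-mediated developmental processes in zebrafish. This suggests the construct served to overexpress CK2 alpha in embryo or cell-based assays of Wnt signalling, but the record does not describe the specific experiments.
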