Addgene plasmid #16730: XE242 Mouse CK2alpha CS2p+
Depositing lab: Randall Moon. Depositing organization: University of Washington. Publication: Zebrafish Dapper1 and Dapper2 play distinct roles in Wnt-mediated developmental processes. Waxman JS, Hocking AM, Stoick CL, Moon RT. Development. 2004 Dec. 131(23):5909-21. 10.1242/dev.01520 PubMed 15539487.
Backbone
  Vector backbone: pCS2P+
  Backbone size w/o insert (bp): 4095
  Vector type: Xenopus Expression
Growth in bacteria
  Bacterial resistance: Ampicillin, 100 μg/mL
  Growth temperature: 37°C
  Growth strain: DH5alpha
  Copy number: High Copy
Gene/Insert
  Gene/Insert name: mouse Casein Kinase II alpha-pCS2P+ (alt names: casein Kinase; ck2; ck2alpha)
  Species: M. musculus (mouse)
  Insert size (bp): 1200
  Entrez Gene: Csnk2a1 (a.k.a. RP23-452D3.3, Csnk2a1-rs4)
  Cloning method: Restriction Enzyme; 5′ cloning site Stu1 (unknown if destroyed); 3′ cloning site Xba1 (unknown if destroyed)
  Sequencing primers: 5′ SP6
Terms and licenses: Academic/Nonprofit Terms; Industry Terms: Not Available to Industry
Depositor comments: Description: Subcloned from XE 163 into Stu/Xba sites of CS2P+ Linearize with ASP718 and transcribe SP6. Reference: Waxman JS, Hocking AM, Stoick CL, Moon RT. Zebrafish Dapper1 and Dapper2 play distinct roles in Wnt-mediated developmental processes. Development. 2004 Dec;131(23):5909-21.
How to cite: XE242 Mouse CK2alpha CS2p+ was a gift from Randall Moon (Addgene plasmid # 16730 ; http://n2t.net/addgene:16730 ; RRID:Addgene_16730)
